Addgene plasmid #230088: pLenti-HA-CBS(opt)-FLAG
Purpose: expressing human CBS
Depositing lab: Xingguo Zhu. Depositing organization: Augusta University. Publication: Transsulfuration pathway activation attenuates oxidative stress and ferroptosis in sickle primary erythroblasts and transgenic mice. Xi C, Pang J, Xue W, Cui Y, Jiang N, Zhi W, Shi H, Horuzsko A, Pace BS, Zhu X. Commun Biol. 2025 Jan 6;8(1):15. doi: 10.1038/s42003-024-07424-7. PubMed 39762627.
Backbone
  Vector backbone: pCDH-CMV-Nluc-P2A-copGFP-T2A-Puro
  Backbone manufacturer: Addgene
  Backbone size w/o insert (bp): 8220
  Vector type: Mammalian Expression, Lentiviral
  Selectable markers: Puromycin
Growth in bacteria
  Bacterial resistance: Ampicillin, 100 μg/mL
  Growth temperature: 37°C
  Growth strain: NEB Stable
  Copy number: High Copy
Gene/Insert
  Gene/Insert name: CBS
  Species: H. sapiens (human)
  Insert size (bp): 1696
  Mutation: Multiple wobble mutations
  Entrez Gene: CBS (a.k.a. CBSL, HIP4)
  Promoter: CMV
  Tag / fusion protein: HA (N terminal on insert); FLAG (C terminal on insert)
  Cloning method: Gene Synthesis
  Sequencing primers: 5′ common; 3′ CTTCCTCTGCCCTCTCCACT
Terms and licenses: Academic/Nonprofit Terms; Industry Terms: Not Available to Industry
Depositor comments: codon-optomized, 5' Cloning Site: EcoRV (not destroyed), 3' Cloning Site: XhoI (not destroyed)
How to cite: pLenti-HA-CBS(opt)-FLAG was a gift from Xingguo Zhu (Addgene plasmid # 230088 ; http://n2t.net/addgene:230088 ; RRID:Addgene_230088)
