[The description below was written by a language model from this plasmid's Addgene catalogue record and pLannotate feature annotations shown in this document.]
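Description:
pLenti-HA-CBS(opt)-FLAG is a third-generation-style HIV-1 lentiviral transfer plasmid for expressing human cystathionine β-synthase (CBS) in mammalian cells. It was built in the pCDH-CMV-Nluc-P2A-copGFP-T2A-Puro backbone. In bacteria it is maintained through a high-copy ColE1/pUC-type origin and an ampicillin resistance gene. The viral portion begins with an RSV promoter fused to a truncated 5' LTR, which drives Tat-independent production of genomic RNA in packaging cells. This is followed by the Ψ packaging signal with a gag fragment, the Rev response element for nuclear export of the unspliced transcript, and the cPPT/CTS element that aids nuclear import of the provirus. A WPRE near the 3' end enhances transcript stability and expression, and a truncated downstream LTR is followed by an SV40 polyadenylation signal and SV40 origin.

The payload is a synthesized, codon-optimized CBS open reading frame carrying multiple wobble (silent) changes, expressed from the CMV immediate-early promoter. According to the record it has an N-terminal HA tag and a C-terminal FLAG tag, although only the FLAG sequence is called in the feature table. It was inserted between EcoRV and XhoI sites that remain intact. Downstream of the tagged gene, the annotation shows only a short fluorescent-protein-like fragment and then the puromycin N-acetyltransferase gene. This suggests that most of the backbone's Nluc and copGFP reporter region was replaced and that puromycin resistance is co-expressed from the same transcript, presumably through the backbone's T2A peptide, which is not itself annotated. CBS catalyses the first step of the transsulfuration pathway. The construct therefore suits stable, puromycin-selectable CBS overexpression with epitope-based detection, and the associated publication concerns oxidative stress and ferroptosis in sickle erythroid cells.
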