Features (pLannotate 1.2.2; 28 found; start..end, strand, type, name):
      6..232     +  promoter       RSV promoter: Rous sarcoma virus enhancer/promoter
    233..413     +  LTR            5' LTR (truncated): truncated 5' long terminal repeat (LTR) from HIV-1
    460..585     +  misc_feature   HIV-1 Ψ: packaging signal of human immunodeficiency virus type 1
    569..907     +  CDS            HIV-1 gag (fragment): gag protein from human immunodeficiency virus 1; gag
   1078..1311    +  misc_feature   RRE: The Rev response element (RRE) of HIV-1 allows for Rev-dependent mRNA export from the nucleus to the cytoplasm.
   1688..1788    +  CDS            Rev (fragment): human immunodeficiency virus 1 (HIV-1) Rev protein; rev; enhances nuclear export of unspliced and incompletely spliced viral mRNAs
   1807..1923    +  misc_feature   cPPT/CTS: central polypurine tract and central termination sequence of HIV-1
   1936..2012    +  enhancer       CMV enhancer (fragment): human cytomegalovirus immediate early enhancer
   2013..2216    +  promoter       CMV promoter: human cytomegalovirus (CMV) immediate early promoter
   2343..3992    +  CDS            CBSL: CBSL_HUMAN - Experimental evidence at protein level: Swiss-Prot protein existence level 1. Hydro-lyase catalyzing the first step of the transsulfuration pathway, where the hydroxyl group of L-serine is displaced by L- homocysteine in a beta-replacement reaction to form L-cystathionine, the precursor of L-cysteine. This catabolic route allows the elimination of L-methionine and the toxic metabolite L-homocysteine. Also involved in the production of hydrogen sulfide, a gasotransmitter with signaling and cytoprotective effects on neurons. From Homo sapiens (Human).
   3993..4017    +  CDS            3xFLAG (fragment): three tandem FLAG® epitope tags
   4035..4103    +  CDS            Jred (fragment): Jred is a basic (constitutively fluorescent) red fluorescent protein published in 2004, derived from Anthoathecata. It has low acid sensitivity.
   4173..4772    +  CDS            PuroR: puromycin N-acetyltransferase; pac from Streptomyces alboniger; confers resistance to puromycin
   4785..5373    +  misc_feature   WPRE: woodchuck hepatitis virus posttranscriptional regulatory element
   5368..5475    +  CDS            nef (fragment): NEF_SIVS4 - Experimental evidence at protein level: Swiss-Prot protein existence level 1. Interferes with TCR signaling from the cell membrane. Interacts with CD247/TCRZ (TCR zeta chain) and exert potent down- regulation of cell surface TCR/CD3 complexes. From Simian immunodeficiency virus (isolate F236/smH4) (SIV-sm) (Simian immunodeficiency virus sooty mangabey monkey).
   5500..5680    +  LTR            5' LTR (truncated): truncated 5' long terminal repeat (LTR) from HIV-1
   5752..5873    +  polyA_signal   SV40 poly(A) signal: SV40 polyadenylation signal
   5913..6048    +  rep_origin     SV40 ori: SV40 origin of replication
   6105..6121    -  protein_bind   lac operator: The lac repressor binds to the lac operator to inhibit transcription in E. coli. This inhibition can be relieved by adding lactose or isopropyl-β-D-thiogalactopyranoside (IPTG). lac repressor encoded by lacI
   6129..6159    -  promoter       lac promoter: promoter for the E. coli lac operon
   6174..6195    -  protein_bind   CAP binding site: CAP binding activates transcription in the presence of cAMP. E. coli catabolite activator protein
   6208..6300    -  CDS            lacI (fragment): lac repressor; lacI; The lac repressor binds to the lac operator to inhibit transcription in E. coli. This inhibition can be relieved by adding lactose or isopropyl-β-D-thiogalactopyranoside (IPTG).
   6483..7071    -  rep_origin     ori: high-copy-number ColE1/pMB1/pBR322/pUC origin of replication
   7242..8102    -  CDS            AmpR: β-lactamase; bla; confers resistance to ampicillin, carbenicillin, and related antibiotics
   8103..8207    -  promoter       AmpR promoter: bla
   8302..8337    +  CDS            rop (fragment): Rop protein, which maintains plasmids at low copy number; rop
   8439..8538    +  misc_feature   bom (fragment): basis of mobility region from pBR322
   8544..8698    -  CDS            lacZα (fragment): LacZα fragment of β-galactosidase; lacZ fragment
>Addgene plasmid #230088 | pLenti-HA-CBS(opt)-FLAG | addgene full sequence | sequence record 457436 | Addgene NGS Result
ACGCGTGTAGTCTTATGCAATACTCTTGTAGTCTTGCAACATGGTAACGATGAGTTAGCAACATGCCTTA
CAAGGAGAGAAAAAGCACCGTGCATGCCGATTGGTGGAAGTAAGGTGGTACGATCGTGCCTTATTAGGAA
GGCAACAGACGGGTCTGACATGGATTGGACGAACCACTGAATTGCCGCATTGCAGAGATATTGTATTTAA
GTGCCTAGCTCGATACATAAACGGGTCTCTCTGGTTAGACCAGATCTGAGCCTGGGAGCTCTCTGGCTAA
CTAGGGAACCCACTGCTTAAGCCTCAATAAAGCTTGCCTTGAGTGCTTCAAGTAGTGTGTGCCCGTCTGT
TGTGTGACTCTGGTAACTAGAGATCCCTCAGACCCTTTTAGTCAGTGTGGAAAATCTCTAGCAGTGGCGC
CCGAACAGGGACTTGAAAGCGAAAGGGAAACCAGAGGAGCTCTCTCGACGCAGGACTCGGCTTGCTGAAG
CGCGCACGGCAAGAGGCGAGGGGCGGCGACTGGTGAGTACGCCAAAAATTTTGACTAGCGGAGGCTAGAA
GGAGAGAGATGGGTGCGAGAGCGTCAGTATTAAGCGGGGGAGAATTAGATCGCGATGGGAAAAAATTCGG
TTAAGGCCAGGGGGAAAGAAAAAATATAAATTAAAACATATAGTATGGGCAAGCAGGGAGCTAGAACGAT
TCGCAGTTAATCCTGGCCTGTTAGAAACATCAGAAGGCTGTAGACAAATACTGGGACAGCTACAACCATC
CCTTCAGACAGGATCAGAAGAACTTAGATCATTATATAATACAGTAGCAACCCTCTATTGTGTGCATCAA
AGGATAGAGATAAAAGACACCAAGGAAGCTTTAGACAAGATAGAGGAAGAGCAAAACAAAAGTAAGACCA
CCGCACAGCAAGCGGCCACTGATCTTCAGACCTGGAGGAGGAGATATGAGGGACAATTGGAGAAGTGAAT
TATATAAATATAAAGTAGTAAAAATTGAACCATTAGGAGTAGCACCCACCAAGGCAAAGAGAAGAGTGGT
GCAGAGAGAAAAAAGAGCAGTGGGAATAGGAGCTTTGTTCCTTGGGTTCTTGGGAGCAGCAGGAAGCACT
ATGGGCGCAGCGTCAATGACGCTGACGGTACAGGCCAGACAATTATTGTCTGGTATAGTGCAGCAGCAGA
ACAATTTGCTGAGGGCTATTGAGGCGCAACAGCATCTGTTGCAACTCACAGTCTGGGGCATCAAGCAGCT
CCAGGCAAGAATCCTGGCTGTGGAAAGATACCTAAAGGATCAACAGCTCCTGGGGATTTGGGGTTGCTCT
GGAAAACTCATTTGCACCACTGCTGTGCCTTGGAATGCTAGTTGGAGTAATAAATCTCTGGAACAGATTT
GGAATCACACGACCTGGATGGAGTGGGACAGAGAAATTAACAATTACACAAGCTTAATACACTCCTTAAT
TGAAGAATCGCAAAACCAGCAAGAAAAGAATGAACAAGAATTATTGGAATTAGATAAATGGGCAAGTTTG
TGGAATTGGTTTAACATAACAAATTGGCTGTGGTATATAAAATTATTCATAATGATAGTAGGAGGCTTGG
TAGGTTTAAGAATAGTTTTTGCTGTACTTTCTATAGTGAATAGAGTTAGGCAGGGATATTCACCATTATC
GTTTCAGACCCACCTCCCAACCCCGAGGGGACCCGACAGGCCCGAAGGAATAGAAGAAGAAGGTGGAGAG
AGAGACAGAGACAGATCCATTCGATTAGTGAACGGATCTCGACGGTATCGGTTAACTTTTAAAAGAAAAG
GGGGGATTGGGGGGTACAGTGCAGGGGAAAGAATAGTAGACATAATAGCAACAGACATACAAACTAAAGA
ATTACAAAAACAAATTACAAAATTCAAAATTTTATCGATACTAGTATTATGCCCAGTACATGACCTTATG
GGACTTTCCTACTTGGCAGTACATCTACGTATTAGTCATCGCTATTACCATGGTGATGCGGTTTTGGCAG
TACATCAATGGGCGTGGATAGCGGTTTGACTCACGGGGATTTCCAAGTCTCCACCCCATTGACGTCAATG
GGAGTTTGTTTTGGCACCAAAATCAACGGGACTTTCCAAAATGTCGTAACAACTCCGCCCCATTGACGCA
AATGGGCGGTAGGCGTGTACGGTGGGAGGTTTATATAAGCAGAGCTCGTTTAGTGAACCGTCAGATCGCC
TGGAGACGCCATCCACGCTGTTTTGACCTCCATAGAAGATTCTAGAGCTAGGGATCCACCATGTATCCTT
ACGACGTGCCTGACTACGCCCTGCAGATATCCCCTTCTGAGACCCCCCAGGCAGAAGTGGGGCCCACAGG
CTGCCCCCACCGCTCAGGGCCACACTCGGCGAAGGGGAGCCTGGAGAAGGGGTCCCCAGAGGATAAGGAA
GCCAAGGAGCCCCTGTGGATCCGGCCCGATGCTCCGAGCAGGTGCACCTGGCAGCTGGGCCGGCCTGCCT
CCGAGTCCCCACATCACCACACTGCCCCGGCAAAATCTCCAAAAATCTTGCCAGATATTCTGAAGAAAAT
CGGGGACACCCCTATGGTCAGAATCAACAAGATTGGGAAGAAGTTCGGCCTGAAGTGTGAGCTCTTGGCC
AAGTGTGAGTTCTTCAACGCGGGCGGGAGCGTGAAGGACCGCATCAGCCTGCGGATGATTGAGGATGCTG
AGCGCGACGGGACGCTGAAGCCCGGGGACACGATTATCGAGCCGACATCCGGGAACACCGGGATCGGGCT
GGCCCTGGCTGCGGCAGTGAGGGGCTATCGCTGCATCATCGTGATGCCAGAGAAGATGAGCTCCGAGAAG
GTGGACGTGCTGCGGGCACTGGGGGCTGAGATTGTGAGGACGCCCACCAATGCCAGGTTCGACTCCCCGG
AGTCACACGTGGGGGTGGCCTGGCGGCTGAAGAACGAAATCCCCAATTCTCACATCCTAGACCAGTACCG
CAACGCCAGCAACCCCCTGGCTCACTACGACACCACCGCTGATGAGATCCTGCAGCAGTGTGATGGGAAG
CTGGACATGCTGGTGGCTTCAGTGGGCACGGGCGGCACCATCACGGGCATTGCCAGGAAGCTGAAGGAGA
AGTGTCCTGGATGCAGGATCATTGGGGTGGATCCCGAAGGGTCCATCCTCGCAGAGCCGGAGGAGCTGAA
CCAGACGGAACAAACTACTTATGAAGTTGAAGGGATCGGCTACGACTTCATCCCCACGGTGCTGGACAGG
ACGGTGGTGGACAAGTGGTTCAAGAGCAACGATGAGGAGGCGTTCACCTTTGCCCGCATGCTGATCGCGC
AAGAGGGGCTGCTGTGCGGTGGTAGCGCAGGAAGTACAGTTGCGGTGGCCGTGAAGGCCGCGCAGGAGCT
GCAGGAGGGCCAGCGCTGCGTGGTCATTCTGCCCGACTCAGTGCGGAACTACATGACCAAGTTCCTGAGC
GACAGGTGGATGCTGCAGAAGGGCTTTCTGAAGGAGGAGGACCTCACGGAGAAGAAGCCCTGGTGGTGGC
ACCTCCGTGTTCAGGAGCTGGGCCTGTCAGCCCCGCTGACCGTGCTCCCGACCATCACCTGTGGGCACAC
CATCGAGATCCTCCGGGAGAAGGGCTTCGACCAGGCGCCCGTGGTGGATGAGGCGGGGGTAATCCTGGGA
ATGGTGACGCTTGGGAACATGCTCTCGTCCCTGCTTGCCGGGAAGGTGCAGCCGTCAGACCAAGTTGGCA
AAGTCATCTACAAGCAGTTCAAACAGATCCGCCTCACGGACACGCTGGGCAGGCTCTCGCACATCCTGGA
GATGGACCACTTCGCCCTGGTGGTGCACGAGCAGATCCAGTACCACAGCACCGGGAAGTCCAGTCAGCGG
CAGATGGTGTTCGGGGTGGTCACCGCCATTGACTTGCTGAACTTCGTGGCCGCCCAGGAGCGGGACCAGA
AGGATTACAAGGATGACGACGATAAGAAGTCTCGAGGGCCCGGGCGCGCCACCGGTGCGGCCGCCAATTC
TGCCGTGGACGGCACCGCCGGACCCGGCTCCACCGGATCTCGCGTCGACGGCAGTGGAGAGGGCAGAGGA
AGTCTGCTAACATGCGGTGACGTCGAGGAGAATCCTGGCCCAATGACCGAGTACAAGCCCACGGTGCGCC
TCGCCACCCGCGACGACGTCCCCAGGGCCGTACGCACCCTCGCCGCCGCGTTCGCCGACTACCCCGCCAC
GCGCCACACCGTCGATCCGGACCGCCACATCGAGCGGGTCACCGAGCTGCAAGAACTCTTCCTCACGCGC
GTCGGGCTCGACATCGGCAAGGTGTGGGTCGCGGACGACGGCGCCGCGGTGGCGGTCTGGACCACGCCGG
AGAGCGTCGAAGCGGGGGCGGTGTTCGCCGAGATCGGCCCGCGCATGGCCGAGTTGAGCGGTTCCCGGCT
GGCCGCGCAGCAACAGATGGAAGGCCTCCTGGCGCCGCACCGGCCCAAGGAGCCCGCGTGGTTCCTGGCC
ACCGTCGGCGTCTCGCCCGACCACCAGGGCAAGGGTCTGGGCAGCGCCGTCGTGCTCCCCGGAGTGGAGG
CGGCCGAGCGCGCCGGGGTGCCCGCCTTCCTGGAGACCTCCGCGCCCCGCAACCTCCCCTTCTACGAGCG
GCTCGGCTTCACCGTCACCGCCGACGTCGAGGTGCCCGAAGGACCGCGCACCTGGTGCATGACCCGCAAG
CCCGGTGCCTGAGAATTCGTCGACAATCAACCTCTGGATTACAAAATTTGTGAAAGATTGACTGGTATTC
TTAACTATGTTGCTCCTTTTACGCTATGTGGATACGCTGCTTTAATGCCTTTGTATCATGCTATTGCTTC
CCGTATGGCTTTCATTTTCTCCTCCTTGTATAAATCCTGGTTGCTGTCTCTTTATGAGGAGTTGTGGCCC
GTTGTCAGGCAACGTGGCGTGGTGTGCACTGTGTTTGCTGACGCAACCCCCACTGGTTGGGGCATTGCCA
CCACCTGTCAGCTCCTTTCCGGGACTTTCGCTTTCCCCCTCCCTATTGCCACGGCGGAACTCATCGCCGC
CTGCCTTGCCCGCTGCTGGACAGGGGCTCGGCTGTTGGGCACTGACAATTCCGTGGTGTTGTCGGGGAAA
TCATCGTCCTTTCCTTGGCTGCTCGCCTGTGTTGCCACCTGGATTCTGCGCGGGACGTCCTTCTGCTACG
TCCCTTCGGCCCTCAATCCAGCGGACCTTCCTTCCCGCGGCCTGCTGCCGGCTCTGCGGCCTCTTCCGCG
TCTTCGCCTTCGCCCTCAGACGAGTCGGATCTCCCTTTGGGCCGCCTCCCCGCCTGGTACCTTTAAGACC
AATGACTTACAAGGCAGCTGTAGATCTTAGCCACTTTTTAAAAGAAAAGGGGGGACTGGAAGGGCTAATT
CACTCCCAACGAAGATAAGATCTGCTTTTTGCTTGTACTGGGTCTCTCTGGTTAGACCAGATCTGAGCCT
GGGAGCTCTCTGGCTAACTAGGGAACCCACTGCTTAAGCCTCAATAAAGCTTGCCTTGAGTGCTTCAAGT
AGTGTGTGCCCGTCTGTTGTGTGACTCTGGTAACTAGAGATCCCTCAGACCCTTTTAGTCAGTGTGGAAA
ATCTCTAGCAGTAGTAGTTCATGTCATCTTATTATTCAGTATTTATAACTTGCAAAGAAATGAATATCAG
AGAGTGAGAGGAACTTGTTTATTGCAGCTTATAATGGTTACAAATAAAGCAATAGCATCACAAATTTCAC
AAATAAAGCATTTTTTTCACTGCATTCTAGTTGTGGTTTGTCCAAACTCATCAATGTATCTTATCATGTC
TGGCTCTAGCTATCCCGCCCCTAACTCCGCCCATCCCGCCCCTAACTCCGCCCAGTTCCGCCCATTCTCC
GCCCCATGGCTGACTAATTTTTTTTATTTATGCAGAGGCCGAGGCCGCCTCGGCCTCTGAGCTATTCCAG
AAGTAGTGAGGAGGCTTTTTTGGAGGCCTAGACTTTTGCAGAGACCAAATTCGTAATCATGTCATAGCTG
TTTCCTGTGTGAAATTGTTATCCGCTCACAATTCCACACAACATACGAGCCGGAAGCATAAAGTGTAAAG
CCTGGGGTGCCTAATGAGTGAGCTAACTCACATTAATTGCGTTGCGCTCACTGCCCGCTTTCCAGTCGGG
AAACCTGTCGTGCCAGCTGCATTAATGAATCGGCCAACGCGCGGGGAGAGGCGGTTTGCGTATTGGGCGC
TCTTCCGCTTCCTCGCTCACTGACTCGCTGCGCTCGGTCGTTCGGCTGCGGCGAGCGGTATCAGCTCACT
CAAAGGCGGTAATACGGTTATCCACAGAATCAGGGGATAACGCAGGAAAGAACATGTGAGCAAAAGGCCA
GCAAAAGGCCAGGAACCGTAAAAAGGCCGCGTTGCTGGCGTTTTTCCATAGGCTCCGCCCCCCTGACGAG
CATCACAAAAATCGACGCTCAAGTCAGAGGTGGCGAAACCCGACAGGACTATAAAGATACCAGGCGTTTC
CCCCTGGAAGCTCCCTCGTGCGCTCTCCTGTTCCGACCCTGCCGCTTACCGGATACCTGTCCGCCTTTCT
CCCTTCGGGAAGCGTGGCGCTTTCTCATAGCTCACGCTGTAGGTATCTCAGTTCGGTGTAGGTCGTTCGC
TCCAAGCTGGGCTGTGTGCACGAACCCCCCGTTCAGCCCGACCGCTGCGCCTTATCCGGTAACTATCGTC
TTGAGTCCAACCCGGTAAGACACGACTTATCGCCACTGGCAGCAGCCACTGGTAACAGGATTAGCAGAGC
GAGGTATGTAGGCGGTGCTACAGAGTTCTTGAAGTGGTGGCCTAACTACGGCTACACTAGAAGAACAGTA
TTTGGTATCTGCGCTCTGCTGAAGCCAGTTACCTTCGGAAAAAGAGTTGGTAGCTCTTGATCCGGCAAAC
AAACCACCGCTGGTAGCGGTGGTTTTTTTGTTTGCAAGCAGCAGATTACGCGCAGAAAAAAAGGATCTCA
AGAAGATCCTTTGATCTTTTCTACGGGGTCTGACGCTCAGTGGAACGAAAACTCACGTTAAGGGATTTTG
GTCATGAGATTATCAAAAAGGATCTTCACCTAGATCCTTTTAAATTAAAAATGAAGTTTTAAATCAATCT
AAAGTATATATGAGTAAACTTGGTCTGACAGTTACCAATGCTTAATCAGTGAGGCACCTATCTCAGCGAT
CTGTCTATTTCGTTCATCCATAGTTGCCTGACTCCCCGTCGTGTAGATAACTACGATACGGGAGGGCTTA
CCATCTGGCCCCAGTGCTGCAATGATACCGCGAGACCCACGCTCACCGGCTCCAGATTTATCAGCAATAA
ACCAGCCAGCCGGAAGGGCCGAGCGCAGAAGTGGTCCTGCAACTTTATCCGCCTCCATCCAGTCTATTAA
TTGTTGCCGGGAAGCTAGAGTAAGTAGTTCGCCAGTTAATAGTTTGCGCAACGTTGTTGCCATTGCTACA
GGCATCGTGGTGTCACGCTCGTCGTTTGGTATGGCTTCATTCAGCTCCGGTTCCCAACGATCAAGGCGAG
TTACATGATCCCCCATGTTGTGCAAAAAAGCGGTTAGCTCCTTCGGTCCTCCGATCGTTGTCAGAAGTAA
GTTGGCCGCAGTGTTATCACTCATGGTTATGGCAGCACTGCATAATTCTCTTACTGTCATGCCATCCGTA
AGATGCTTTTCTGTGACTGGTGAGTACTCAACCAAGTCATTCTGAGAATAGTGTATGCGGCGACCGAGTT
GCTCTTGCCCGGCGTCAATACGGGATAATACCGCGCCACATAGCAGAACTTTAAAAGTGCTCATCATTGG
AAAACGTTCTTCGGGGCGAAAACTCTCAAGGATCTTACCGCTGTTGAGATCCAGTTCGATGTAACCCACT
CGTGCACCCAACTGATCTTCAGCATCTTTTACTTTCACCAGCGTTTCTGGGTGAGCAAAAACAGGAAGGC
AAAATGCCGCAAAAAAGGGAATAAGGGCGACACGGAAATGTTGAATACTCATACTCTTCCTTTTTCAATA
TTATTGAAGCATTTATCAGGGTTATTGTCTCATGAGCGGATACATATTTGAATGTATTTAGAAAAATAAA
CAAATAGGGGTTCCGCGCACATTTCCCCGAAAAGTGCCACCTGACGTCTAAGAAACCATTATTATCATGA
CATTAACCTATAAAAATAGGCGTATCACGAGGCCCTTTCGTCTCGCGCGTTTCGGTGATGACGGTGAAAA
CCTCTGACACATGCAGCTCCCGGAGACGGTCACAGCTTGTCTGTAAGCGGATGCCGGGAGCAGACAAGCC
CGTCAGGGCGCGTCAGCGGGTGTTGGCGGGTGTCGGGGCTGGCTTAACTATGCGGCATCAGAGCAGATTG
TACTGAGAGTGCACCATATGCGGTGTGAAATACCGCACAGATGCGTAAGGAGAAAATACCGCATCAGGCG
CCATTCGCCATTCAGGCTGCGCAACTGTTGGGAAGGGCGATCGGTGCGGGCCTCTTCGCTATTACGCCAG
CTGGCGAAAGGGGGATGTGCTGCAAGGCGATTAAGTTGGGTAACGCCAGGGTTTTCCCAGTCACGACGTT
GTAAAACGACGGCCAGTGCCAAGCTG
